>Addgene plasmid #16103 | pBScMXT-Shaw1a | addgene partial sequence | sequence record 22815 | T3 5'-GCAATTAACCCTCACTAAAGG-3'
TCGAGCTTCTTGTTCTTTTTGCAGAAGCTCAGAATAAACGCTCAACTTTGGCAGAATCGATAAGCTTGCC
ATGGACACAGAACATCGGGTAATCCTGAACGTAGGCGGTATCCGACACGAAACCTACAGTCACGTGCTAA
AGAAGATTCCAGCCACGCGATTGTCCCGCCTGACTCCAAACTTGGCAAATTACGATCCAGTCCTAAACGA
GTACTTCTTCGATAGGCATCCGGGAGTATTTTCCATGATTCTAAATTATTATAGAACTGGTAAACTTCAT
TATCCAACAAATGTTTGTGGTCCGTTATTCGAGGAAGAACTTGAGTTTTGGGGTCTCGACGCTAATCAAG
TGGAACCGTGCTGTTGGATGACGTATACACAACACAGAGATACACAAGACACCCTAGCTGTTATTGAATC
ATTGGATTTGGATGGGGATCCACCGACACAGGAAGAGATCGCAAAAAAGTTTGGGTGGGAAGATGACTAT
TACACTGGAAATATGTCACAATGGCAACGATTAAAACCCAGAGTATGGGCATTATTTGATGAACCATGGA
GTTCCAAATATGCAAGGGTAATTTCGTCTCTCTCCGTAGCTTTCATTCTTGCCTCCACATGCTCATTCAT
TCTCAAAACGGATCCTTCATTTCAAATTCCAGATATTGATGTGTTTTACTCGTTACGAGTCGTTGATGAG
GGTGGGTTCAAGAACTATCACAAAACGATAGGAACTGATAAACCAGTTACTTCACCACATCCAAACTTTT
TCTATGTCGATCTCATTTGCAATATCTGGTTTAC
