[The description below was written by a language model from this plasmid's Addgene catalogue record.]
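Description:
pBScMXT-Shaw1a is a Xenopus oocyte expression plasmid built on the pBScMXT backbone (about 3.2 kb without insert) and carrying a roughly 1.7 kb cDNA for a voltage-gated potassium channel from the nematode C. elegans. The insert corresponds to the gene F14F11.1, isoform a (also listed as 2I598), and the construct name indicates that it is regarded as a member of the Shaw subfamily of K+ channels. The cDNA was inserted by restriction cloning between a HindIII site at the 5′ end, which remains intact, and an EcoRI site at the 3′ end, which was destroyed during cloning. The plasmid is propagated in E. coli under ampicillin selection. Its copy number is recorded as unknown, and the origin of replication is not stated.

The record includes no feature table, so the promoter and any untranslated regions flanking the insert are not explicitly documented. T3 and T7 are listed as the 5′ and 3′ sequencing primers, which shows that these phage promoter sequences flank the cloning site. Vectors of this type are generally used as templates for in vitro transcription of capped RNA, which is then injected into oocytes, although the record does not say which promoter drives sense transcription. No epitope tags, reporters or fusion partners are mentioned.

The construct comes from work surveying the potassium channel families revealed by the C. elegans genome. Its expected use is heterologous expression of the channel in Xenopus oocytes, typically for electrophysiological characterisation of its currents and comparison with other K+ channel family members.
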