Addgene plasmid #16103: pBScMXT-Shaw1a
Depositing lab: Larry Salkoff. Depositing organization: Washington University in Saint Louis. Publication: Eight potassium channel families revealed by the C. elegans genome project. Wei A, Jegla T, Salkoff L. Neuropharmacology. 1996 . 35(7):805-29. 10.1016/0028-3908(96)00126-8 PubMed 8938713.
Backbone
  Vector backbone: pBScMXT
  Backbone size w/o insert (bp): 3200
  Vector type: Xenopus Oocyte expression
Growth in bacteria
  Bacterial resistance: Ampicillin, 100 μg/mL
  Growth temperature: 37°C
  Growth strain: DH5alpha
  Copy number: Unknown
Gene/Insert
  Gene/Insert name: Voltage-gated K+ channel (alt names: F14F11.1a; 2I598)
  Species: C. elegans (nematode)
  Insert size (bp): 1700
  GenBank ID: NM_063351
  Entrez Gene: F14F11.1
  Cloning method: Restriction Enzyme; 5′ cloning site Hind111 (not destroyed); 3′ cloning site EcoR1 (destroyed during cloning)
  Sequencing primers: 5′ T3; 3′ T7
Terms and licenses: Academic/Nonprofit Terms; Industry Terms: Not Available to Industry
How to cite: pBScMXT-Shaw1a was a gift from Larry Salkoff (Addgene plasmid # 16103 ; http://n2t.net/addgene:16103 ; RRID:Addgene_16103)
